>Addgene plasmid #45580 | pAAV-flex-taCasp3-TEVp | addgene full sequence | sequence record 243611 | Addgene NGS Result
CCTGCAGGCAGCTGCGCGCTCGCTCGCTCACTGAGGCCGCCCGGGCGTCGGGCGACCTTTGGTCGCCCGG
CCTCAGTGAGCGAGCGAGCGCGCAGAGAGGGAGTGGCCAACTCCATCACTAGGGGTTCCTGCGGCCGCAC
GCGTAAGCTTTGCAAAGATGGATAAAGTTTTAAACAGAGAGGAATCTTTGCAGCTAATGGACCTTCTAGG
TCTTGAAAGGAGTGGGAATTGGCTCCGGTGCCCGTCAGTGGGCAGAGCGCACATCGCCCACAGTCCCCGA
GAAGTTGGGGGGAGGGGTCGGCAATTGAACCGGTGCCTAGAGAAGGTGGCGCGGGGTAAACTGGGAAAGT
GATGTCGTGTACTGGCTCCGCCTTTTTCCCGAGGGTGGGGGAGAACCGTATATAAGTGCAGTAGTCGCCG
TGAACGTTCTTTTTCGCAACGGGTTTGCCGCCAGAACACAGGTAAGTGCCGTGTGTGGTTCCCGCGGGCC
TGGCCTCTTTACGGGTTATGGCCCTTGCGTGCCTTGAATTACTTCCACCTGGCTGCAGTACGTGATTCTT
GATCCCGAGCTTCGGGTTGGAAGTGGGTGGGAGAGTTCGAGGCCTTGCGCTTAAGGAGCCCCTTCGCCTC
GTGCTTGAGTTGAGGCCTGGCCTGGGCGCTGGGGCCGCCGCGTGCGAATCTGGTGGCACCTTCGCGCCTG
TCTCGCTGCTTTCGATAAGTCTCTAGCCATTTAAAATTTTTGATGACCTGCTGCGACGCTTTTTTTCTGG
CAAGATAGTCTTGTAAATGCGGGCCAAGATCTGCACACTGGTATTTCGGTTTTTGGGGCCGCGGGCGGCG
ACGGGGCCCGTGCGTCCCAGCGCACATGTTCGGCGAGGCGGGGCCTGCGAGCGCGGCCACCGAGAATCGG
ACGGGGGTAGTCTCAAGCTGGCCGGCCTGCTCTGGTGCCTGGCCTCGCGCCGCCGTGTATCGCCCCGCCC
TGGGCGGCAAGGCTGGCCCGGTCGGCACCAGTTGCGTGAGCGGAAAGATGGCCGCTTCCCGGCCCTGCTG
CAGGGAGCTCAAAATGGAGGACGCGGCGCTCGGGAGAGCGGGCGGGTGAGTCACCCACACAAAGGAAAAG
GGCCTTTCCGTCCTCAGCCGTCGCTTCATGTGACTCCACGGAGTACCGGGCGCCGTCCAGGCACCTCGAT
TAGTTCTCGAGCTTTTGGAGTACGTCGTCTTTAGGTTGGGGGGAGGGGTTTTATGCGATGGAGTTTCCCC
ACACTGAGTGGGTGGAGACTGAAGTTAGGCCAGCTTGGCACTTGATGTAATTCTCCTTGGAATTTGCCCT
TTTTGAGTTTGGATCTTGGTTCATTCTCAAGCCTCAGACAGTGGTTCAAAGTTTTTTTCTTCCATTTCAG
GTGTCGTGAGGTACCGGATCCTCTAGAGTCGACTCCGGAATAACTTCGTATAGGATACTTTATACGAAGT
TATGCAGAATGGTAGCTGGATTGTAGCTGCTATTAGCAATATGAAACCTCTTAATAACTTCGTATAGCAT
ACATTATACGAAGTTATGGCGCGAATTCTCAAAGCTGAGTGGCTTCCTTAACGGGCTGGAAGGGTTCCTC
GGGCTTGACCATGAACACCTTATGTCCGCCCCAAAGAACGCTGTCGGCGTTCAGCCTCCAGCCGCTCACC
CACTGCTGCGCCTCTTGATTGGTCAACAGCTCCATGAAGTTTTTCGGCACGCTCGTGAAGTAGTTGTTGG
TATTGGTAAAATTGCTGGCGCTGTGGATGCCCACGATGAAGCCGTCCCTAGTGCTCACCAATGGGCTGCC
GCATTGGCCATCCTTCGTCTGAATCCAGTGCTTCCAGAAGATGCCGTCGCTGCTGGGGAAGGTGCAGCTG
GTATCAGAGACCATGCTGCTCATGGACTTGGTCTGGAAGTTGGTGGTCACCAGGCAGATTCGCTCCTCCC
TTTGTGGCTCCCTGAACTTCAGTTTCTGGGGAAAGGGGGGGAAGTCCTTGGGCATCCTGATGATAATCAT
GTCCCTGCCGTCGATCAGGTGCTGTTGCAGGGTGGTTGTGTTCTTCACTTTGAACACGCCGTGCAGGCTT
TGCACCAGCAGTGTGCCGTTATTCCTCCTGAACAGATGCTTGTTGGTGATGATGAAGGGGCCGAAGCCGA
TGCCGTACAGACTAGTGGTGTGACCGTCGCTCTCGTTGGTCAGGTGACAGATGGTGCTGGAGATCGGGTT
GTAGTCCCTCGGGCCCTTGAAAAGGCTCTCGCCAGGGCCGGGATTCTCCTCCACGTCACCGCATGTTAGA
AGACTTCCTCTGCCCTCTCCGCTTCCGGAGTGATAAAAATAGAGTTCTTTTGTGAGCATGGAAACAATAC
ATGGAATCTGTTTCTTTGCATGAAAAGTAGCGTCAAAGGAAAAGGACTCAAATTCTGTTGCCACCTTTCG
GTTAACCCGGGTAAGAATGTGCATAAATTCAAGCTTGTCGGCATACTGTTTCAGCATGGCACAAAGCGAC
TGGATGAACCAGGAGCCATCCTTTGAATTTCGCCAAGAATAATAACCAGGTGCTGTGGAGTATGCATACA
AGAAGTCGGCCTCCACTGGTATTTTATGACACGCCATGTCATCATCAACACCACTCTGGAAGTAGAGATT
TTCTGTCTCAATGCCACAGTCCAGTTCTGTACCACGGCAGGCCTGAATAATGAAAAGTTTGGGTTTTCCA
GTTAGACTTCTACAACGATCCCCTCTGAAAAAGTTTGTTATTTTTTTCAGGTCAACAGGTCCATTTGTTC
CAAAAATTATTCCTTCTTCACCATGGCTCAGAAGCACACAAACAAAACTGCTCCTTTTGCTGTGATCTTC
TTTAGAAACATCACGCATCAATTCCACAATTTCTTCACGTGTAAGATCATTTTTATTCCTGACTTCATAT
TTCAAGTTTCTGAATGTTTCCCTGAGGTTTGCTGCATCGACATCTGTACCAGACCGAGATGTCATTCCAG
TGCTTTTATGAAAATTCTTATTATTAATTATTATACATAAACCCATCTCAGGATAATCCATTTTATAACT
GTTGTCCAGGGATATTCCAGAGTCCATTGATTCGCTTCCATGTATGATCTTTGGTTCCAAATTTTTAATG
GATTTTGAATCCACTGAGTTTTCAGTGTTCTCCATGGTGGCGGCCTAGCATAACTTCGTATAAAGTATCC
TATACGAAGTTATTTGCCTTAACCCAGAAATTATCACTGTTATTCTTTAGAATGGTGCAAAGAATAACTT
CGTATAATGTATGCTATACGAAGTTATGAATTCGATATCAAGCTTATCGATAATCAACCTCTGGATTACA
AAATTTGTGAAAGATTGACTGGTATTCTTAACTATGTTGCTCCTTTTACGCTATGTGGATACGCTGCTTT
AATGCCTTTGTATCATGCTATTGCTTCCCGTATGGCTTTCATTTTCTCCTCCTTGTATAAATCCTGGTTG
CTGTCTCTTTATGAGGAGTTGTGGCCCGTTGTCAGGCAACGTGGCGTGGTGTGCACTGTGTTTGCTGACG
CAACCCCCACTGGTTGGGGCATTGCCACCACCTGTCAGCTCCTTTCCGGGACTTTCGCTTTCCCCCTCCC
TATTGCCACGGCGGAACTCATCGCCGCCTGCCTTGCCCGCTGCTGGACAGGGGCTCGGCTGTTGGGCACT
GACAATTCCGTGGTGTTGTCGGGGAAATCATCGTCCTTTCCTTGGCTGCTCGCCTATGTTGCCACCTGGA
TTCTGCGCGGGACGTCCTTCTGCTACGTCCCTTCGGCCCTCAATCCAGCGGACCTTCCTTCCCGCGGCCT
GCTGCCGGCTCTGCGGCCTCTTCCGCGTCTTCGCCTTCGCCCTCAGACGAGTCGGATCTCCCTTTGGGCC
GCCTCCCCGCATCGATACCGAGCGCTGCTCGAGAGATCTACGGGTGGCATCCCTGTGACCCCTCCCCAGT
GCCTCTCCTGGCCCTGGAAGTTGCCACTCCAGTGCCCACCAGCCTTGTCCTAATAAAATTAAGTTGCATC
ATTTTGTCTGACTAGGTGTCCTTCTATAATATTATGGGGTGGAGGGGGGTGGTATGGAGCAAGGGGCAAG
TTGGGAAGACAACCTGTAGGGCCTGCGGGGTCTATTGGGAACCAAGCTGGAGTGCAGTGGCACAATCTTG
GCTCACTGCAATCTCCGCCTCCTGGGTTCAAGCGATTCTCCTGCCTCAGCCTCCCGAGTTGTTGGGATTC
CAGGCATGCATGACCAGGCTCAGCTAATTTTTGTTTTTTTGGTAGAGACGGGGTTTCACCATATTGGCCA
GGCTGGTCTCCAACTCCTAATCTCAGGTGATCTACCCACCTTGGCCTCCCAAATTGCTGGGATTACAGGC
GTGAACCACTGCTCCCTTCCCTGTCCTTCTGATTTTGTAGGTAACCACGTGCGGACCGAGCGGCCGCAGG
AACCCCTAGTGATGGAGTTGGCCACTCCCTCTCTGCGCGCTCGCTCGCTCACTGAGGCCGGGCGACCAAA
GGTCGCCCGACGCCCGGGCTTTGCCCGGGCGGCCTCAGTGAGCGAGCGAGCGCGCAGCTGCCTGCAGGGG
CGCCTGATGCGGTATTTTCTCCTTACGCATCTGTGCGGTATTTCACACCGCATA
[95 nt withheld, positions 4675-4769]
T
[46 nt withheld, positions 4771-4816]
C
[141 nt withheld, positions 4818-4958]
CCTTTGACGTTGGAGTCCACGTTCTTT
[37 nt withheld, positions 4986-5022]
ACTCTATCTCGGGCTATTCTTTTGATTTATAAGGGATTTTGCCGATTTCGGTCTATTGGTTAAAAAATGA
GCTGATTTAACAAAAATTTAACGCGAATTTTAACAAAATATTAACGTTTACAATTTTATGGTGCACTCTC
AGTACAATCTGCTCTGATGCCGCATAGTTAAGCCAGCCCCGACACCCGCCAACACCCGCTGACGCGCCCT
GACGGGCTTGTCTGCTCCCGGCATCCGCTTACAGACAAGCTGTGACCGTCTCCGGGAGCTGCATGTGTCA
GAGGTTTTCACCGTCATCACCGAAACGCGCGAGACGAAAGGGCCTCGTGATACGCCTATTTTTATAGGTT
AATGTCATGATAATAATGGTTTCTTAGACGTCAGGTGGCACTTTTCGGGGAAATGTGCGCGGAACCCCTA
TTTGTTTATTTTTCTAAATACATTCAAATATGTATCCGCTCATGAGACAATAACCCTGATAAATGCTTCA
ATAATATTGAAAAAGGAAGAGTATGAGTATTCAACATTTCCGTGTCGCCCTTATTCCCTTTTTTGCGGCA
TTTTGCCTTCCTGTTTTTGCTCACCCAGAAACGCTGGTGAAAGTAAAAGATGCTGAAGATCAGTTGGGTG
CACGAGTGGGTTACATCGAACTGGATCTCAACAGCGGTAAGATCCTTGAGAGTTTTCGCCCCGAAGAACG
TTTTCCAATGATGAGCACTTTTAAAGTTCTGCTATGTGGCGCGGTATTATCCCGTATTGACGCCGGGCAA
GAGCAACTCGGTCGCCGCATACACTATTCTCAGAATGACTTGGTTGAGTACTCACCAGTCACAGAAAAGC
ATCTTACGGATGGCATGACAGTAAGAGAATTATGCAGTGCTGCCATAACCATGAGTGATAACACTGCGGC
CAACTTACTTCTGACAACGATCGGAGGACCGAAGGAGCTAACCGCTTTTTTGCACAACATGGGGGATCAT
GTAACTCGCCTTGATCGTTGGGAACCGGAGCTGAATGAAGCCATACCAAACGACGAGCGTGACACCACGA
TGCCTGTAGCAATGGCAACAACGTTGCGCAAACTATTAACTGGCGAACTACTTACTCTAGCTTCCCGGCA
ACAATTAATAGACTGGATGGAGGCGGATAAAGTTGCAGGACCACTTCTGCGCTCGGCCCTTCCGGCTGGC
TGGTTTATTGCTGATAAATCTGGAGCCGGTGAGCGTGGGTCTCGCGGTATCATTGCAGCACTGGGGCCAG
ATGGTAAGCCCTCCCGTATCGTAGTTATCTACACGACGGGGAGTCAGGCAACTATGGATGAACGAAATAG
ACAGATCGCTGAGATAGGTGCCTCACTGATTAAGCATTGGTAACTGTCAGACCAAGTTTACTCATATATA
CTTTAGATTGATTTAAAACTTCATTTTTAATTTAAAAGGATCTAGGTGAAGATCCTTTTTGATAATCTCA
TGACCAAAATCCCTTAACGTGAGTTTTCGTTCCACTGAGCGTCAGACCCCGTAGAAAAGATCAAAGGATC
TTCTTGAGATCCTTTTTTTCTGCGCGTAATCTGCTGCTTGCAAACAAAAAAACCACCGCTACCAGCGGTG
GTTTGTTTGCCGGATCAAGAGCTACCAACTCTTTTTCCGAAGGTAACTGGCTTCAGCAGAGCGCAGATAC
CAAATACTGTTCTTCTAGTGTAGCCGTAGTTAGGCCACCACTTCAAGAACTCTGTAGCACCGCCTACATA
CCTCGCTCTGCTAATCCTGTTACCAGTGGCTGCTGCCAGTGGCGATAAGTCGTGTCTTACCGGGTTGGAC
TCAAGACGATAGTTACCGGATAAGGCGCAGCGGTCGGGCTGAACGGGGGGTTCGTGCACACAGCCCAGCT
TGGAGCGAACGACCTACACCGAACTGAGATACCTACAGCGTGAGCTATGAGAAAGCGCCACGCTTCCCGA
AGGGAGAAAGGCGGACAGGTATCCGGTAAGCGGCAGGGTCGGAACAGGAGAGCGCACGAGGGAGCTTCCA
GGGGGAAACGCCTGGTATCTTTATAGTCCTGTCGGGTTTCGCCACCTCTGACTTGAGCGTCGATTTTTGT
GATGCTCGTCAGGGGGGCGGAGCCTATGGAAAAACGCCAGCAACGCGGCCTTTTTACGGTTCCTGGCCTT
TTGCTGGCCTTTTGCTCACATGT
Features (pLannotate 1.2.2; 24 found; start..end, strand, type, name):
     12..39      +  repeat_region  AAV2 ITR (fragment): inverted terminal repeat of adeno-associated virus serotype 2 inverted
     68..95      +  repeat_region  AAV2 ITR (fragment): inverted terminal repeat of adeno-associated virus serotype 2 inverted
    158..224     +  CDS            small t antigen (fragment): SV40 (simian virus 40) small t antigen
    231..1409    +  promoter       EF-1α promoter: strong constitutive promoter for human elongation factor EF-1α
   1416..1433    +  misc_feature   MCS (fragment): pUC18/19 multiple cloning site
   1440..1473    +  protein_bind   lox2272: Cre-mediated recombination occurs in the 8-bp core sequence (GGATACTT). lox2272 sites are compatible with each other, but incompatible with loxP or loxN sites (Lee and Saito, 1988). Cre recombinase
   1474..1523    -  intron         β-globin intron (fragment): internally truncated intron from human β-globin
   1524..1557    +  protein_bind   loxP: Cre-mediated recombination occurs in the 8-bp core sequence (GCATACAT). Cre recombinase
   1572..2273    -  CDS            POLG_TEV (fragment): Experimental evidence at protein level: Swiss-Prot protein existence level 1. [Nuclear inclusion protein A]: has RNA-binding and proteolytic activities. From Tobacco etch virus (TEV).
   2340..3185    -  CDS            CASP3: CASP3_HUMAN - Also known as CPP32. Experimental evidence at protein level: Swiss-Prot protein existence level 1. Involved in the activation cascade of caspases responsible for apoptosis execution (PubMed:7596430). At the onset of apoptosis it proteolytically cleaves poly(ADP-ribose) polymerase (PARP) at a '216- Asp-|-Gly-217' bond (PubMed:7774019). Cleaves and activates sterol regulatory element binding proteins (SREBPs) between the basic helix- loop-helix leucine zipper domain and the membrane attachment domain. Cleaves and activates caspase-6, -7 and -9 (PubMed:7596430). Involved in the clea
   3200..3233    -  protein_bind   lox2272: Cre-mediated recombination occurs in the 8-bp core sequence (GGATACTT). lox2272 sites are compatible with each other, but incompatible with loxP or loxN sites (Lee and Saito, 1988). Cre recombinase
   3234..3283    -  intron         β-globin intron (fragment): internally truncated intron from human β-globin
   3284..3317    -  protein_bind   loxP: Cre-mediated recombination occurs in the 8-bp core sequence (GCATACAT). Cre recombinase
   3318..3342    +  misc_feature   MCS (fragment): pBluescript multiple cloning site
   3342..3930    +  misc_feature   WPRE: woodchuck hepatitis virus posttranscriptional regulatory element
   3962..4438    +  polyA_signal   hGH poly(A) signal: human growth hormone polyadenylation signal
   4478..4618    +  repeat_region  AAV2 ITR: inverted terminal repeat of adeno-associated virus serotype 2 inverted
   4623..4674    -  misc_feature   bom (fragment): basis of mobility region from pBR322
   4693..5148    +  rep_origin     f1 ori (sequence partly withheld): f1 bacteriophage origin of replication; arrow indicates direction of (+) strand synthesis
   5149..5198    -  misc_feature   bom (fragment): basis of mobility region from pBR322
   5300..5335    -  CDS            rop (fragment): Rop protein, which maintains plasmids at low copy number; rop
   5430..5534    +  promoter       AmpR promoter: bla
   5535..6395    +  CDS            AmpR: β-lactamase; bla; confers resistance to ampicillin, carbenicillin, and related antibiotics
   6566..7154    +  rep_origin     ori: high-copy-number ColE1/pMB1/pBR322/pUC origin of replication
