[The description below was written by a language model from this plasmid's Addgene catalogue record and pLannotate feature annotations shown in this document.]
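Description:
pAAV-flex-taCasp3-TEVp is an adeno-associated virus transfer plasmid built on the pAAV-MCS backbone and designed for Cre-dependent killing of genetically defined cells. It is propagated in bacteria through a ColE1/pUC-type origin with ampicillin selection (AmpR), and it also carries an f1 phage origin. The catalogue lists it as low copy. The expression cassette lies between AAV2 inverted terminal repeats, which allow it to be packaged into recombinant AAV particles. In the sequenced record the downstream ITR is annotated in full, while the upstream one is detected only as short fragments. The sequenced record is 7,215 nt, slightly shorter than the 7,225 bp given in the catalogue.

The payload is a bicistronic taCasp3-T2A-TEVp transgene driven by the EF1α promoter and followed by a WPRE and the human growth hormone polyadenylation signal. taCasp3 is a human caspase-3 variant whose linker has been replaced with a TEV protease cleavage site. The T2A sequence lets the tobacco etch virus protease be produced from the same transcript, so the protease can cleave and activate the engineered procaspase and trigger apoptosis. According to the depositor, the transgene replaced the channelrhodopsin-EYFP insert of a DIO vector and was placed in reverse orientation. The feature table agrees, showing both coding sequences on the minus strand between opposing pairs of lox2272 and loxP sites. Without Cre the open reading frame is antisense to the promoter and is not expressed. Cre recombination inverts the cassette and locks it in the sense orientation, which restricts expression to Cre-positive cells. The associated publication used this approach to ablate specific neuronal populations in the hypothalamus and study their role in behaviour.
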