Addgene plasmid #45580: pAAV-flex-taCasp3-TEVp
Depositing lab: Nirao Shah & Jim Wells. Depositing organization: University of California, San Francisco (UCSF). Publication: Sexually dimorphic neurons in the ventromedial hypothalamus govern mating in both sexes and aggression in males. Yang CF, Chiang MC, Gray DC, Prabhakaran M, Alvarado M, Juntti SA, Unger EK, Wells JA, Shah NM. Cell. 2013 May 9;153(4):896-909. doi: 10.1016/j.cell.2013.04.017. PubMed 23663785.
Backbone
  Vector backbone: pAAV-MCS
  Backbone manufacturer: Stratagene
  Backbone size w/o insert (bp): 5347
  Total vector size (bp): 7225
  Vector type: AAV ; Adeno Associated Viral Vector
Growth in bacteria
  Bacterial resistance: Ampicillin, 100 μg/mL
  Growth temperature: 30°C
  Growth strain: Stbl2
  Growth instructions: For liquid cultures grow in LB:2XYT (1:1) overnight at 30 C.
  Copy number: Low Copy
Gene/Insert 1
  Gene/Insert name: Caspase 3 (alt name: Casp3)
  Species: H. sapiens (human), Synthetic
  Insert size (bp): 847
  Mutation: Linker replaced with a TEV protease cleavage site
  Entrez Gene: CASP3 (a.k.a. CPP32, CPP32B, SCA-1)
  Promoter: EF1a
  Cloning method: Unknown
  Sequencing primers: 5′ AAA GCA GCG TAT CCA C; 3′ AAT CAT GTC CCT GCC GTC GAT C
Gene/Insert 2
  Gene/Insert name: Tobacco Etch Virus protease (alt name: TEV protease)
  Insert size (bp): 705
  Promoter: EF1a
  Cloning method: Unknown
  Sequencing primers: 5′ TTC TCA AGC CTC AGA CAG TGG; 3′ AGA GGG GAT CGT TGT AGA AGT C
Terms and licenses: Academic/Nonprofit Terms; Industry Terms: Not Available to Industry
Depositor comments: The taCasp3-T2A-TEVp transgene was generated by overlapping PCR of plasmids harboring taCasp3 and TEVp (Gray et al., 2010; Cell 142, 637-646 PMID: 20723762). This transgene was inserted in reverse orientation into the plasmid pAAV-EF1a-DIO-hChR2(H134R)-EYFP-WPRE-pA such that it replaced hChR2(H134R)-EYFP
How to cite: pAAV-flex-taCasp3-TEVp was a gift from Nirao Shah & Jim Wells (Addgene plasmid # 45580 ; http://n2t.net/addgene:45580 ; RRID:Addgene_45580) For viral preps, please replace (Addgene plasmid # 45580) in the above sentence with: (Addgene viral prep # 45580-AAV1), (Addgene viral prep # 45580-AAV5), or (Addgene viral prep # 45580-AAV8)
