>Addgene plasmid #45580 | pAAV-flex-taCasp3-TEVp | addgene partial sequence | sequence record 66242 | WPRE-R 5'-CATAGCGTAAAAGGAGCAACA-3'
ATCCAGAGGTTGATTATCGATAAGCTTGATATCGAATTCATAACTTCGTATAGCATACATTATACGAAGT
TATTCTTTGCACCATTCTAAAGAATAACAGTGATAATTTCTGGGTTAAGGCAAATAACTTCGTATAGGAT
ACTTTATACGAAGTTATGCTAGGCCGCCACCATGGAGAACACTGAAAACTCAGTGGATTCAAAATCCATT
AAAAATTTGGAACCAAAGATCATACATGGAAGCGAATCAATGGACTCTGGAATATCCCTGGACAACAGTT
ATAAAATGGATTATCCTGAGATGGGTTTATGTATAATAATTAATAATAAGAATTTTCATAAAAGCACTGG
AATGACATCTCGGTCTGGTACAGATGTCGATGCAGCAAACCTCAGGGAAACATTCAGAAACTTGAAATAT
GAAGTCAGGAATAAAAATGATCTTACACGTGAAGAAATTGTGGAATTGATGCGTGATGTTTCTAAAGAAG
ATCACAGCAAAAGGAGCAGTTTTGTTTGTGTGCTTCTGAGCCATGGTGAAGAAGGAATAATTTTTGGAAC
AAATGGACCTGTTGACCTGAAAAAAATAACAAACTTTTTCAGAGGGGATCGTTGTAGAAGTCTAACTGGA
AAACCCAAACTTTTCATTATTCAGGCCTGCCGTGGTACAGAACTGGACTGTGGCATTGAGACAGAAAATC
TCTACTTCCAGAGTGGTGTTGATGATGACATGGCGTGTCATAAAATACCAGTGGAGGCCGACTTCTTGTA
TGCATACTCCACAGCACCTGGTTATTATTCTTGGCGAA
