>Addgene plasmid #45580 | pAAV-flex-taCasp3-TEVp | addgene partial sequence | sequence record 66243 | EF1a-F 5'-TCAAGCCTCAGACAGTGGTTC-3'
ATCCTCTAGAGTCGACTCCGGAATAACTTCGTATAGGATACTTTATACGAAGTTATGCAGAATGGTAGCT
GGATTGTAGCTGCTATTAGCAATATGAAACCTCTTAATAACTTCGTATAGCATACATTATACGAAGTTAT
GGCGCGAATTCTCAAAGCTGAGTGGCTTCCTTAACGGGCTGGAAGGGTTCCTCGGGCTTGACCATGAACA
CCTTATGTCCGCCCCAAAGAACGCTGTCGGCGTTCAGCCTCCAGCCGCTCACCCACTGCTGCGCCTCTTG
ATTGGTCAACAGCTCCATGAAGTTTTTCGGCACGCTCGTGAAGTAGTTGTTGGTATTGGTAAAATTGCTG
GCGCTGTGGATGCCCACGATGAAGCCGTCCCTAGTGCTCACCAATGGGCTGCCGCATTGGCCATCCTTCG
TCTGAATCCAGTGCTTCCAGAAGATGCCGTCGCTGCTGGGGAAGGTGCAGCTGGTATCAGAGACCATGCT
GCTCATGGACTTGGTCTGGAAGTTGGTGGTCACCAGGCAGATTCGCTCCTCCCTTTGTGGCTCCCTGAAC
TTCAGTTTCTGGGGAAAGGGGGGGAAGTCCTTGGGCATCCTGATGATAATCATGTCCCTGCCGTCGATCA
GGTGCTGTTGCAGGGTGGTTGTGTTCTTCACTTTGAACACGCCGTGCAGGCTTTGCACCAGCAGTGTGCC
GTTATTCCTCCTGAACAGATGCTTGTTGGTGATGATGAAGGGGCCGAAGCCGATGCCGTACAGACTAGTG
GTGTGACCGTCGCTCTCGTTGGTCAGGTGACAGATGGTGCTGGAGATCGGGTTGTAGTCCCTCGGGCCCT
TGAAAA
